Addgene plasmid #133929: pTalpha1-EGFP-N1
Purpose: Neuron-specific expression of EGFP
Depositing lab: Frank Bradke & Sebastián Dupraz. Publication: RhoA Controls Axon Extension Independent of Specification in the Developing Brain. Dupraz S, Hilton BJ, Husch A, Santos TE, Coles CH, Stern S, Brakebusch C, Bradke F. Curr Biol. 2019 Nov 18;29(22):3874-3886.e9. doi: 10.1016/j.cub.2019.09.040. Epub 2019 Oct 31. PubMed 31679934.
Backbone
  Vector backbone: pEGFP-N1 (clontech)
  Vector type: Mammalian Expression
Growth in bacteria
  Bacterial resistance: Kanamycin, 50 μg/mL
  Growth temperature: 37°C
  Growth strain: DH5alpha
  Copy number: High Copy
Gene/Insert
  Gene/Insert name: EGFP
  Species: Other
  Mutation: EGFP
  Cloning method: Restriction Enzyme; 5′ cloning site Unknown (unknown if destroyed); 3′ cloning site Unknown (unknown if destroyed)
Terms and licenses: Academic/Nonprofit Terms; Industry Terms: Not Available to Industry
How to cite: pTalpha1-EGFP-N1 was a gift from Frank Bradke & Sebastián Dupraz (Addgene plasmid # 133929 ; http://n2t.net/addgene:133929 ; RRID:Addgene_133929)
