[The description below was written by a language model from this plasmid's Addgene catalogue record and pLannotate feature annotations shown in this document.]
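Description:
pTalpha1-EGFP-N1 is a mammalian expression plasmid built on the Clontech pEGFP-N1 backbone and intended for neuron-specific expression of EGFP. It is maintained at high copy in E. coli through a ColE1/pUC-type origin and selected with kanamycin. The resistance cassette is the dual-purpose arrangement typical of this backbone: a Tn5 aminoglycoside phosphotransferase (NeoR/KanR) gene preceded by both a bacterial bla promoter and the SV40 enhancer/early promoter and followed by the HSV TK polyadenylation signal, so the same gene gives kanamycin resistance in bacteria and can give G418 resistance in transfected mammalian cells. An f1 origin is also present, which allows single-stranded DNA production.

The payload is the mammalian codon-optimised EGFP coding sequence, placed just downstream of the multiple cloning site and terminated by the SV40 poly(A) signal. No CMV promoter is annotated. Instead, roughly 1.1 kb upstream of the cloning site carries no recognised feature in either the depositor or the sequencing-derived record. The plasmid name and stated purpose suggest that this region holds a Talpha1 (presumably alpha1-tubulin) neuronal promoter replacing the usual CMV element, but the record does not explicitly name the promoter, its species of origin or the cloning sites used. The short fragments annotated as large T antigen, ble, bGH poly(A) and RSF ori are probably incidental matches within backbone sequence rather than functional parts. The two feature tables describe the same 5,244 nt sequence with slightly offset numbering.

The plasmid is suited to labelling neurons with EGFP, for example to visualise their morphology. The retained cloning site upstream of EGFP could in principle accept a gene for C-terminal EGFP fusion under the same promoter. The associated publication concerns axon extension in the developing brain.
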