Features (pLannotate 1.2.2; 12 found; start..end, strand, type, name):
   1120..1172    +  misc_feature   MCS: multiple cloning site
   1190..1909    +  CDS            EGFP: the original enhanced GFP (Yang et al., 1996) mammalian codon-optimized
   1926..2009    +  CDS            large T antigen (fragment): large T antigen from SV40 (simian virus 40)
   2032..2153    +  polyA_signal   SV40 poly(A) signal: SV40 polyadenylation signal
   2187..2615    -  rep_origin     f1 ori (sequence partly withheld): f1 bacteriophage origin of replication; arrow indicates direction of (+) strand synthesis
   2642..2746    +  promoter       AmpR promoter: bla
   2748..3105    +  promoter       SV40 promoter: SV40 enhancer and early promoter
   3140..3934    +  CDS            NeoR/KanR: aminoglycoside phosphotransferase from Tn5; aph(3')-II (or nptII); confers resistance to neomycin, kanamycin, and G418 (Geneticin®)
   3955..4107    +  CDS            ble (fragment): BLE_KLEPN - Experimental evidence at protein level: Swiss-Prot protein existence level 1. Binding protein with a strong affinity to the bleomycin family of antibiotics. Binds to CL990; an antimitotic-antibiotic compound. From Klebsiella pneumoniae.
   4166..4213    +  polyA_signal   HSV TK poly(A) signal: herpes simplex virus thymidine kinase polyadenylation signal (Cole and Stacy, 1985)
   4304..4320    -  polyA_signal   bGH poly(A) signal (fragment): bovine growth hormone polyadenylation signal
   4542..5130    +  rep_origin     ori: high-copy-number ColE1/pMB1/pBR322/pUC origin of replication
>Addgene plasmid #133929 | pTalpha1-EGFP-N1 | depositor full sequence | sequence record 257498 | pTalpha1-EGFP-N1 sequence 5244 bps
TAGTTATTATGCTGAATTCCGTATTAGGAGGGATGGCTCATTTCTAGGGACAAAATAACACAGGCTCTGG
GGTGAGGTAGGGTCGGGTAAGGGGGCGAGCGGGGAGGGGTGATGGGAGAGCACTACCGCTAAAGAAAGCA
AGCTCTCTAGTAAAGCGTTAAGTACTACTTTGTATATTGTTTCTCTTTTTTCCTTTCTCTCTCTCTCTCT
CTTTGTTTGTTTTTGGTTTTTGAGACAGGATATCACACTATATATCCAGGCCGGGTACAAAATAACCGCA
GTCCTCCGCTTCCCAATGCTGGGATTTACAGGCATAAACCACTAAGGGCGGTTATGATGACCTTGAGCTG
CAAGTCTTCCTGCCTCTGCCTCCCGGGTGCTGTTGAGGGTCATAGGCGTGGTCTATTCATACTGAGCTTC
TGAATTTTGCTCAAATATTAATAATAATAGTAATAATAATAACCACAATAATACAACTGTAAAACTAAAC
ATTTACCCACGCCTTTTTGACCATCATTCCCATAGCTCTTGCTACTTTATTTAAAGCGAACAGAGATGTT
GAATCCTGACGGAACGTATTTAAATTTAGTGTAGTATAAATGAAAAGCTGGAATTTACCATAAAGAATCT
CAACACAAATTCTGTGATTAAGTGTTGGGGAAAACCTTAAATTATCCTAACTACAGTTTAAGGTTTAAGC
TCCGTATAATCACCCAACCCCCGTTTTCTTTCTTCCCTCTCTACCCCTCCCCAGCTCCACCCCATAATGG
ATGCTCGGCTAGTTGCTTTTGCGAGGCCTTTGTCTGAAGGATGCAAAATCTACGGATGCTAGCGAGGGGG
GGAAGGGGGGAGAGATTACCTCATACCATGTCGCTTGCACCAATCACCACTCTCCTGTCGCGGCTTCTCT
GGGCAGACGGAGGGGTCTGGACCAACAGGAAAAGGCCTTGGCCCATCCCCATGGTGACCGAGCTGTATAT
AAGGAGGCGCATCCGCCCAAGTGCCGCAGGTTCTCTTACATCGACCGCTTAAGAGTCGCGCTGTAAGAAG
CAACACCTCCTCCTCGCCTCCGCCATCCACCCGGCAGCCGCGAAGCAGCAACACCGGTGAGCGGGGGATC
TCGAGCTCAAGCTTCGAATTCTGCAGTCGACGGTACCGCGGGCCCGGGATCCACCGGCCGGTCGCCACCA
TGGTGAGCAAGGGCGAGGAGCTGTTCACCGGGGTGGTGCCCATCCTGGTCGAGCTGGACGGCGACGTAAA
CGGCCACAAGTTCAGCGTGTCCGGCGAGGGCGAGGGCGATGCCACCTACGGCAAGCTGACCCTGAAGTTC
ATCTGCACCACCGGCAAGCTGCCCGTGCCCTGGCCCACCCTCGTGACCACCCTGACCTACGGCGTGCAGT
GCTTCAGCCGCTACCCCGACCACATGAAGCAGCACGACTTCTTCAAGTCCGCCATGCCCGAAGGCTACGT
CCAGGAGCGCACCATCTTCTTCAAGGACGACGGCAACTACAAGACCCGCGCCGAGGTGAAGTTCGAGGGC
GACACCCTGGTGAACCGCATCGAGCTGAAGGGCATCGACTTCAAGGAGGACGGCAACATCCTGGGGCACA
AGCTGGAGTACAACTACAACAGCCACAACGTCTATATCATGGCCGACAAGCAGAAGAACGGCATCAAGGT
GAACTTCAAGATCCGCCACAACATCGAGGACGGCAGCGTGCAGCTCGCCGACCACTACCAGCAGAACACC
CCCATCGGCGACGGCCCCGTGCTGCTGCCCGACAACCACTACCTGAGCACCCAGTCCGCCCTGAGCAAAG
ACCCCAACGAGAAGCGCGATCACATGGTCCTGCTGGAGTTCGTGACCGCCGCCGGGATCACTCTCGGCAT
GGACGAGCTGTACAAGTAAAGCGGCCGCGACTCTAGATCATAATCAGCCATACCACATTTGTAGAGGTTT
TACTTGCTTTAAAAAACCTCCCACACCTCCCCCTGAACCTGAAACATAAAATGAATGCAATTGTTGTTGT
TAACTTGTTTATTGCAGCTTATAATGGTTACAAATAAAGCAATAGCATCACAAATTTCACAAATAAAGCA
TTTTTTTCACTGCATTCTAGTTGTGGTTTGTCCAAACTCATCAATGTATCTTAAGGCGTAAATTGTAAGC
GTTAATATTTTGTTAAAATTCGCGTTAAATTTTTGTTAAATCAGCTCATTTTTTAACCAATAGGCCGAAA
TCGGCAAAATCCCTTATAAATCAAAAGAATAGACCGAGATAGGGT
[37 nt withheld, positions 2286-2322]
AAAGAACGTGGACTCCAACGTCAAAGG
[49 nt withheld, positions 2350-2398]
T
[91 nt withheld, positions 2400-2490]
G
[124 nt withheld, positions 2492-2615]
CAGGTGGCACTTTTCGGGGAAATGTGCGCGGAACCCCTATTTGTTTATTTTTCTAAATACATTCAAATAT
GTATCCGCTCATGAGACAATAACCCTGATAAATGCTTCAATAATATTGAAAAAGGAAGAGTCCTGAGGCG
GAAAGAACCAGCTGTGGAATGTGTGTCAGTTAGGGTGTGGAAAGTCCCCAGGCTCCCCAGCAGGCAGAAG
TATGCAAAGCATGCATCTCAATTAGTCAGCAACCAGGTGTGGAAAGTCCCCAGGCTCCCCAGCAGGCAGA
AGTATGCAAAGCATGCATCTCAATTAGTCAGCAACCATAGTCCCGCCCCTAACTCCGCCCATCCCGCCCC
TAACTCCGCCCAGTTCCGCCCATTCTCCGCCCCATGGCTGACTAATTTTTTTTATTTATGCAGAGGCCGA
GGCCGCCTCGGCCTCTGAGCTATTCCAGAAGTAGTGAGGAGGCTTTTTTGGAGGCCTAGGCTTTTGCAAA
GATCGATCAAGAGACAGGATGAGGATCGTTTCGCATGATTGAACAAGATGGATTGCACGCAGGTTCTCCG
GCCGCTTGGGTGGAGAGGCTATTCGGCTATGACTGGGCACAACAGACAATCGGCTGCTCTGATGCCGCCG
TGTTCCGGCTGTCAGCGCAGGGGCGCCCGGTTCTTTTTGTCAAGACCGACCTGTCCGGTGCCCTGAATGA
ACTGCAAGACGAGGCAGCGCGGCTATCGTGGCTGGCCACGACGGGCGTTCCTTGCGCAGCTGTGCTCGAC
GTTGTCACTGAAGCGGGAAGGGACTGGCTGCTATTGGGCGAAGTGCCGGGGCAGGATCTCCTGTCATCTC
ACCTTGCTCCTGCCGAGAAAGTATCCATCATGGCTGATGCAATGCGGCGGCTGCATACGCTTGATCCGGC
TACCTGCCCATTCGACCACCAAGCGAAACATCGCATCGAGCGAGCACGTACTCGGATGGAAGCCGGTCTT
GTCGATCAGGATGATCTGGACGAAGAGCATCAGGGGCTCGCGCCAGCCGAACTGTTCGCCAGGCTCAAGG
CGAGCATGCCCGACGGCGAGGATCTCGTCGTGACCCATGGCGATGCCTGCTTGCCGAATATCATGGTGGA
AAATGGCCGCTTTTCTGGATTCATCGACTGTGGCCGGCTGGGTGTGGCGGACCGCTATCAGGACATAGCG
TTGGCTACCCGTGATATTGCTGAAGAGCTTGGCGGCGAATGGGCTGACCGCTTCCTCGTGCTTTACGGTA
TCGCCGCTCCCGATTCGCAGCGCATCGCCTTCTATCGCCTTCTTGACGAGTTCTTCTGAGCGGGACTCTG
GGGTTCGAAATGACCGACCAAGCGACGCCCAACCTGCCATCACGAGATTTCGATTCCACCGCCGCCTTCT
ATGAAAGGTTGGGCTTCGGAATCGTTTTCCGGGACGCCGGCTGGATGATCCTCCAGCGCGGGGATCTCAT
GCTGGAGTTCTTCGCCCACCCTAGGGGGAGGCTAACTGAAACACGGAAGGAGACAATACCGGAAGGAACC
CGCGCTATGACGGCAATAAAAAGACAGAATAAAACGCACGGTGTTGGGTCGTTTGTTCATAAACGCGGGG
TTCGGTCCCAGGGCTGGCACTCTGTCGATACCCCACCGAGACCCCATTGGGGCCAATACGCCCGCGTTTC
TTCCTTTTCCCCACCCCACCCCCCAAGTTCGGGTGAAGGCCCAGGGCTCGCAGCCAACGTCGGGGCGGCA
GGCCCTGCCATAGCCTCAGGTTACTCATATATACTTTAGATTGATTTAAAACTTCATTTTTAATTTAAAA
GGATCTAGGTGAAGATCCTTTTTGATAATCTCATGACCAAAATCCCTTAACGTGAGTTTTCGTTCCACTG
AGCGTCAGACCCCGTAGAAAAGATCAAAGGATCTTCTTGAGATCCTTTTTTTCTGCGCGTAATCTGCTGC
TTGCAAACAAAAAAACCACCGCTACCAGCGGTGGTTTGTTTGCCGGATCAAGAGCTACCAACTCTTTTTC
CGAAGGTAACTGGCTTCAGCAGAGCGCAGATACCAAATACTGTCCTTCTAGTGTAGCCGTAGTTAGGCCA
CCACTTCAAGAACTCTGTAGCACCGCCTACATACCTCGCTCTGCTAATCCTGTTACCAGTGGCTGCTGCC
AGTGGCGATAAGTCGTGTCTTACCGGGTTGGACTCAAGACGATAGTTACCGGATAAGGCGCAGCGGTCGG
GCTGAACGGGGGGTTCGTGCACACAGCCCAGCTTGGAGCGAACGACCTACACCGAACTGAGATACCTACA
GCGTGAGCTATGAGAAAGCGCCACGCTTCCCGAAGGGAGAAAGGCGGACAGGTATCCGGTAAGCGGCAGG
GTCGGAACAGGAGAGCGCACGAGGGAGCTTCCAGGGGGAAACGCCTGGTATCTTTATAGTCCTGTCGGGT
TTCGCCACCTCTGACTTGAGCGTCGATTTTTGTGATGCTCGTCAGGGGGGCGGAGCCTATGGAAAAACGC
CAGCAACGCGGCCTTTTTACGGTTCCTGGCCTTTTGCTGGCCTTTTGCTCACATGTTCTTTCCTGCGTTA
TCCCCTGATTCTGTGGATAACCGTATTACCGCCATGCAT
