Features (pLannotate 1.2.2; 13 found; start..end, strand, type, name):
     17..76      +  rep_origin     RSF ori (fragment): Plasmids containing the RSF 1030 origin of replication can be propagated in E. coli cells that contain additional plasmids with compatible origins.
   1203..1255    +  misc_feature   MCS: multiple cloning site
   1273..1992    +  CDS            EGFP: the original enhanced GFP (Yang et al., 1996) mammalian codon-optimized
   2009..2092    +  CDS            large T antigen (fragment): large T antigen from SV40 (simian virus 40)
   2115..2236    +  polyA_signal   SV40 poly(A) signal: SV40 polyadenylation signal
   2270..2698    -  rep_origin     f1 ori (sequence partly withheld): f1 bacteriophage origin of replication; arrow indicates direction of (+) strand synthesis
   2725..2829    +  promoter       AmpR promoter: bla
   2831..3188    +  promoter       SV40 promoter: SV40 enhancer and early promoter
   3223..4017    +  CDS            NeoR/KanR: aminoglycoside phosphotransferase from Tn5; aph(3')-II (or nptII); confers resistance to neomycin, kanamycin, and G418 (Geneticin®)
   4038..4190    +  CDS            ble (fragment): BLE_KLEPN - Experimental evidence at protein level: Swiss-Prot protein existence level 1. Binding protein with a strong affinity to the bleomycin family of antibiotics. Binds to CL990; an antimitotic-antibiotic compound. From Klebsiella pneumoniae.
   4249..4296    +  polyA_signal   HSV TK poly(A) signal: herpes simplex virus thymidine kinase polyadenylation signal (Cole and Stacy, 1985)
   4387..4403    -  polyA_signal   bGH poly(A) signal (fragment): bovine growth hormone polyadenylation signal
   4625..5213    +  rep_origin     ori: high-copy-number ColE1/pMB1/pBR322/pUC origin of replication
>Addgene plasmid #133929 | pTalpha1-EGFP-N1 | addgene full sequence | sequence record 264843 | Addgene NGS Result
TGGCCTTTTGCTGGCCTTTTGCTCACATGTTCTTTCCTGCGTTATCCCCTGATTCTGTGGATAACCGTAT
TACCGCCATGCATTAGTTATTATGCTGAATTCCGTATTAGGAGGGATGGCTCATTTCTAGGGACAAAATA
ACACAGGCTCTGGGGTGAGGTAGGGTCGGGTAAGGGGGCGAGCGGGGAGGGGTGATGGGAGAGCACTACC
GCTAAAGAAAGCAAGCTCTCTAGTAAAGCGTTAAGTACTACTTTGTATATTGTTTCTCTTTTTTCCTTTC
TCTCTCTCTCTCTCTTTGTTTGTTTTTGGTTTTTGAGACAGGATATCACACTATATATCCAGGCCGGGTA
CAAAATAACCGCAGTCCTCCGCTTCCCAATGCTGGGATTTACAGGCATAAACCACTAAGGGCGGTTATGA
TGACCTTGAGCTGCAAGTCTTCCTGCCTCTGCCTCCCGGGTGCTGTTGAGGGTCATAGGCGTGGTCTATT
CATACTGAGCTTCTGAATTTTGCTCAAATATTAATAATAATAGTAATAATAATAACCACAATAATACAAC
TGTAAAACTAAACATTTACCCACGCCTTTTTGACCATCATTCCCATAGCTCTTGCTACTTTATTTAAAGC
GAACAGAGATGTTGAATCCTGACGGAACGTATTTAAATTTAGTGTAGTATAAATGAAAAGCTGGAATTTA
CCATAAAGAATCTCAACACAAATTCTGTGATTAAGTGTTGGGGAAAACCTTAAATTATCCTAACTACAGT
TTAAGGTTTAAGCTCCGTATAATCACCCAACCCCCGTTTTCTTTCTTCCCTCTCTACCCCTCCCCAGCTC
CACCCCATAATGGATGCTCGGCTAGTTGCTTTTGCGAGGCCTTTGTCTGAAGGATGCAAAATCTACGGAT
GCTAGCGAGGGGGGGAAGGGGGGAGAGATTACCTCATACCATGTCGCTTGCACCAATCACCACTCTCCTG
TCGCGGCTTCTCTGGGCAGACGGAGGGGTCTGGACCAACAGGAAAAGGCCTTGGCCCATCCCCATGGTGA
CCGAGCTGTATATAAGGAGGCGCATCCGCCCAAGTGCCGCAGGTTCTCTTACATCGACCGCTTAAGAGTC
GCGCTGTAAGAAGCAACACCTCCTCCTCGCCTCCGCCATCCACCCGGCAGCCGCGAAGCAGCAACACCGG
TGAGCGGGGGATCTCGAGCTCAAGCTTCGAATTCTGCAGTCGACGGTACCGCGGGCCCGGGATCCACCGG
CCGGTCGCCACCATGGTGAGCAAGGGCGAGGAGCTGTTCACCGGGGTGGTGCCCATCCTGGTCGAGCTGG
ACGGCGACGTAAACGGCCACAAGTTCAGCGTGTCCGGCGAGGGCGAGGGCGATGCCACCTACGGCAAGCT
GACCCTGAAGTTCATCTGCACCACCGGCAAGCTGCCCGTGCCCTGGCCCACCCTCGTGACCACCCTGACC
TACGGCGTGCAGTGCTTCAGCCGCTACCCCGACCACATGAAGCAGCACGACTTCTTCAAGTCCGCCATGC
CCGAAGGCTACGTCCAGGAGCGCACCATCTTCTTCAAGGACGACGGCAACTACAAGACCCGCGCCGAGGT
GAAGTTCGAGGGCGACACCCTGGTGAACCGCATCGAGCTGAAGGGCATCGACTTCAAGGAGGACGGCAAC
ATCCTGGGGCACAAGCTGGAGTACAACTACAACAGCCACAACGTCTATATCATGGCCGACAAGCAGAAGA
ACGGCATCAAGGTGAACTTCAAGATCCGCCACAACATCGAGGACGGCAGCGTGCAGCTCGCCGACCACTA
CCAGCAGAACACCCCCATCGGCGACGGCCCCGTGCTGCTGCCCGACAACCACTACCTGAGCACCCAGTCC
GCCCTGAGCAAAGACCCCAACGAGAAGCGCGATCACATGGTCCTGCTGGAGTTCGTGACCGCCGCCGGGA
TCACTCTCGGCATGGACGAGCTGTACAAGTAAAGCGGCCGCGACTCTAGATCATAATCAGCCATACCACA
TTTGTAGAGGTTTTACTTGCTTTAAAAAACCTCCCACACCTCCCCCTGAACCTGAAACATAAAATGAATG
CAATTGTTGTTGTTAACTTGTTTATTGCAGCTTATAATGGTTACAAATAAAGCAATAGCATCACAAATTT
CACAAATAAAGCATTTTTTTCACTGCATTCTAGTTGTGGTTTGTCCAAACTCATCAATGTATCTTAAGGC
GTAAATTGTAAGCGTTAATATTTTGTTAAAATTCGCGTTAAATTTTTGTTAAATCAGCTCATTTTTTAAC
CAATAGGCCGAAATCGGCAAAATCCCTTATAAATCAAAAGAATAGACCGAGATAGGGT
[37 nt withheld, positions 2369-2405]
AAAGAACGTGGACTCCAACGTCAAAGG
[49 nt withheld, positions 2433-2481]
T
[91 nt withheld, positions 2483-2573]
G
[124 nt withheld, positions 2575-2698]
CAGGTGGCACTTTTCGGGGAAATGTGCGCGGAACCCCTATTTGTTTATTTTTCTAAATACATTCAAATAT
GTATCCGCTCATGAGACAATAACCCTGATAAATGCTTCAATAATATTGAAAAAGGAAGAGTCCTGAGGCG
GAAAGAACCAGCTGTGGAATGTGTGTCAGTTAGGGTGTGGAAAGTCCCCAGGCTCCCCAGCAGGCAGAAG
TATGCAAAGCATGCATCTCAATTAGTCAGCAACCAGGTGTGGAAAGTCCCCAGGCTCCCCAGCAGGCAGA
AGTATGCAAAGCATGCATCTCAATTAGTCAGCAACCATAGTCCCGCCCCTAACTCCGCCCATCCCGCCCC
TAACTCCGCCCAGTTCCGCCCATTCTCCGCCCCATGGCTGACTAATTTTTTTTATTTATGCAGAGGCCGA
GGCCGCCTCGGCCTCTGAGCTATTCCAGAAGTAGTGAGGAGGCTTTTTTGGAGGCCTAGGCTTTTGCAAA
GATCGATCAAGAGACAGGATGAGGATCGTTTCGCATGATTGAACAAGATGGATTGCACGCAGGTTCTCCG
GCCGCTTGGGTGGAGAGGCTATTCGGCTATGACTGGGCACAACAGACAATCGGCTGCTCTGATGCCGCCG
TGTTCCGGCTGTCAGCGCAGGGGCGCCCGGTTCTTTTTGTCAAGACCGACCTGTCCGGTGCCCTGAATGA
ACTGCAAGACGAGGCAGCGCGGCTATCGTGGCTGGCCACGACGGGCGTTCCTTGCGCAGCTGTGCTCGAC
GTTGTCACTGAAGCGGGAAGGGACTGGCTGCTATTGGGCGAAGTGCCGGGGCAGGATCTCCTGTCATCTC
ACCTTGCTCCTGCCGAGAAAGTATCCATCATGGCTGATGCAATGCGGCGGCTGCATACGCTTGATCCGGC
TACCTGCCCATTCGACCACCAAGCGAAACATCGCATCGAGCGAGCACGTACTCGGATGGAAGCCGGTCTT
GTCGATCAGGATGATCTGGACGAAGAGCATCAGGGGCTCGCGCCAGCCGAACTGTTCGCCAGGCTCAAGG
CGAGCATGCCCGACGGCGAGGATCTCGTCGTGACCCATGGCGATGCCTGCTTGCCGAATATCATGGTGGA
AAATGGCCGCTTTTCTGGATTCATCGACTGTGGCCGGCTGGGTGTGGCGGACCGCTATCAGGACATAGCG
TTGGCTACCCGTGATATTGCTGAAGAGCTTGGCGGCGAATGGGCTGACCGCTTCCTCGTGCTTTACGGTA
TCGCCGCTCCCGATTCGCAGCGCATCGCCTTCTATCGCCTTCTTGACGAGTTCTTCTGAGCGGGACTCTG
GGGTTCGAAATGACCGACCAAGCGACGCCCAACCTGCCATCACGAGATTTCGATTCCACCGCCGCCTTCT
ATGAAAGGTTGGGCTTCGGAATCGTTTTCCGGGACGCCGGCTGGATGATCCTCCAGCGCGGGGATCTCAT
GCTGGAGTTCTTCGCCCACCCTAGGGGGAGGCTAACTGAAACACGGAAGGAGACAATACCGGAAGGAACC
CGCGCTATGACGGCAATAAAAAGACAGAATAAAACGCACGGTGTTGGGTCGTTTGTTCATAAACGCGGGG
TTCGGTCCCAGGGCTGGCACTCTGTCGATACCCCACCGAGACCCCATTGGGGCCAATACGCCCGCGTTTC
TTCCTTTTCCCCACCCCACCCCCCAAGTTCGGGTGAAGGCCCAGGGCTCGCAGCCAACGTCGGGGCGGCA
GGCCCTGCCATAGCCTCAGGTTACTCATATATACTTTAGATTGATTTAAAACTTCATTTTTAATTTAAAA
GGATCTAGGTGAAGATCCTTTTTGATAATCTCATGACCAAAATCCCTTAACGTGAGTTTTCGTTCCACTG
AGCGTCAGACCCCGTAGAAAAGATCAAAGGATCTTCTTGAGATCCTTTTTTTCTGCGCGTAATCTGCTGC
TTGCAAACAAAAAAACCACCGCTACCAGCGGTGGTTTGTTTGCCGGATCAAGAGCTACCAACTCTTTTTC
CGAAGGTAACTGGCTTCAGCAGAGCGCAGATACCAAATACTGTTCTTCTAGTGTAGCCGTAGTTAGGCCA
CCACTTCAAGAACTCTGTAGCACCGCCTACATACCTCGCTCTGCTAATCCTGTTACCAGTGGCTGCTGCC
AGTGGCGATAAGTCGTGTCTTACCGGGTTGGACTCAAGACGATAGTTACCGGATAAGGCGCAGCGGTCGG
GCTGAACGGGGGGTTCGTGCACACAGCCCAGCTTGGAGCGAACGACCTACACCGAACTGAGATACCTACA
GCGTGAGCTATGAGAAAGCGCCACGCTTCCCGAAGGGAGAAAGGCGGACAGGTATCCGGTAAGCGGCAGG
GTCGGAACAGGAGAGCGCACGAGGGAGCTTCCAGGGGGAAACGCCTGGTATCTTTATAGTCCTGTCGGGT
TTCGCCACCTCTGACTTGAGCGTCGATTTTTGTGATGCTCGTCAGGGGGGCGGAGCCTATGGAAAAACGC
CAGCAACGCGGCCTTTTTACGGTTCC
